>Addgene plasmid #162694 | p1A Prk- | addgene full sequence | sequence record 324149 | Addgene NGS Result
ATACTTTCTCGGCAGGAGCAAGGTGAGATGACAGGAGATCCTGCCCCGGCACTTCGCCCAATAGCAGCCA
GTCCCTTCCCGCTTCAGTGACAACGTCGAGCACAGCTGCGCAAGGAACGCCCGTCGTGGCCAGCCACGAT
AGCCGCGCTGCCTCGTCCTGCAGTTCATTCAGGGCACCGGACAGGTCGGTCTTGACAAAAAGAACCGGGC
GCCCCTGCGCTGACAGCCGGAACACGGCGGCATCAGAGCAGCCGATTGTCTGTTGTGCCCAGTCATAGCC
GAATAGCCTCTCCACCCAAGCGGCCGGAGAACCTGCGTGCAATCCATCTTGTTCAATCATGCGAAACGAT
CCTCATCCTGTCTCTTGATCAGATCTTGATCCCCTGCGCCATCAGATCCTTGGCGGCAAGAAAGCCATCC
AGTTTACTTTGCAGGGCTTCCCAACCTTACCAGAGGGCGCCCCAGCTGGCAATTCCGACGTCTAAGAAAC
CATTATTATCATGACATTAACCTATAAAAATAGGCGTATCACGAGGCCCTTTCGTCTTCACCTCGAGTCC
CTATCAGTGATAGAGATTGACATCCCTATCAGTGATAGAGATACTGAGCACATCAGCAGGACGCACTGAC
CGAATTCATTAAAGAGGAGAAAGGTACCATGGCAGTTAAAAAGTATAGTGCTGGTGTAAAAGAATACCGG
CAGACCTATTGGATGCCGGAATACACACCGTTGGATTCCGACATCCTTGCATGCTTCAAAATCACCCCAC
AACCGGGTGTTGATCGCGAAGAAGCCGCAGCCGCGGTTGCAGCAGAATCTTCAACCGGCACATGGACCAC
CGTGTGGACCGATTTGCTGACCGACATGGACTACTACAAAGGCCGTGCCTATCGCATTGAAGACGTACCC
GGTGACGATGCGGCATTCTATGCCTTTATCGCCTACCCAATCGACCTGTTCGAAGAAGGGTCAGTTGTTA
ACGTGTTTACCTCACTGGTTGGTAACGTGTTCGGCTTCAAAGCGGTACGCGGCCTGCGTCTGGAAGATGT
TCGCTTCCCACTCGCCTACGTTAAAACCTGTGGCGGCCCACCGCACGGTATTCAAGTCGAACGCGACAAG
ATGAACAAATATGGTCGCCCACTGTTGGGTTGCACCATCAAGCCAAAACTTGGTTTGTCTGCGAAAAACT
ACGGCCGTGCCGTATACGAGTGCCTCCGTGGCGGCCTCGACTTCACTAAAGATGATGAAAACATCAATTC
TCAGCCGTTCATGCGCTGGCGCGATCGCTTCTTGTTCGTACAAGACGCGACCGAAACTGCTGAAGCCCAA
ACCGGCGAACGCAAAGGCCATTACCTCAACGTAACGGCGCCAACTCCTGAAGAAATGTACAAGCGCGCAG
AATTCGCCAAAGAAATTGGCGCGCCAATCATTATGCACGACTACATCACCGGTGGCTTCACGGCCAACAC
TGGCTTGGCCAAGTGGTGTCAAGACAACGGCGTACTGCTGCACATCCACCGTGCGATGCATGCGGTTATC
GACCGTAACCCGAACCACGGTATTCACTTCCGTGTTCTGACCAAGATTCTGCGTTTGTCGGGTGGCGATC
ACCTGCACACCGGTACCGTTGTCGGCAAACTGGAAGGCGACCGTGCCTCTACTCTGGGCTGGATTGATTT
GCTCCGCGAATCGTTTATCCCTGAAGATCGCTCGCGCGGTATCTTCTTCGATCAAGACTGGGGTTCAATG
CCAGGCGTATTCGCTGTGGCCTCTGGTGGTATTCACGTATGGCACATGCCTGCGCTGGTTAACATCTTTG
GTGACGACTCTGTCCTCCAATTCGGTGGCGGTACGCTGGGTCATCCATGGGGCAACGCTGCCGGTGCTGC
TGCCAACCGTGTTGCTCTGGAAGCCTGCGTAGAAGCGCGTAACCAAGGCCGCGATATCGAAAAAGAAGGC
AAAGAAATTCTGACTGCTGCTGCACAGCACAGCCCAGAACTGAAGATTGCCATGGAAACTTGGAAAGAGA
TCAAATTCGAATTTGACACTGTCGACAAACTCGACACTCAAAATCGTTGATCCCTCGTACCACACAACAT
ACTAAGGTGAGTAACCATGGCTGAAATGCAGGATTACAAGCAAAGCCTCAAATATGAGACTTTCTCTTAT
CTTCCACCCATGAACGCGGAACGCATCCGCGCTCAAATCAAGTACGCAATTGCTCAAGGCTGGAGCCCCG
GCATTGAGCACGTAGAAGTGAAAAACTCCATGAACCAATATTGGTACATGTGGAAACTTCCCTTCTTCGG
CGAACAAAATGTCGACAACGTGTTGGCTGAAATTGAAGCGTGTCGTAGTGCGTATCCAACACACCAGGTC
AAACTGGTGGCTTATGACAACTATGCGCAAAGCTTAGGTCTGGCCTTCGTGGTCTACCGCGGCAACTAAA
TCTAATAGAAATAATTTTGTTTAACTTTATAAGCAGGACCGGCGGCGATGCATCATCACCATCACCACAG
CAAGCCAGATCGTGTTGTTTTGATCGGCGTTGCCGGTGACTCCGGTTGCGGCATGGCAACCTTCCTAAAT
CGCCTTGCCGACTTGTTTGGTACGGAATTGATGACGGTCATCTGCTTGGATGACTATCACAGTCTCGATC
GCAAGGGCCGGAAGGAAGCAGGCGTAACGGCTTTGGATCCCCGCGCCAACAACTTTGACTTGATGTATGA
ACAGGTCAAGGCGTTGAAGAACGGCGAAACGATCATGAAGCCGATCTACAACCATGAAACCGGCTTGATC
GATCCGCCCGAAAAAATCGAACCCAATCGCATCATTGTGATCGAGGGTCTGCATCCGCTTTACGACGAGC
GCGTGCGTGAACTGCTCGATTTCAGCGTTTACCTCGACATCGATGACGAAGTCAAAATCGCTTGGAAGAT
CCAACGCGATATGGCAGAACGCGGCCACTCCTACGAAGATGTCCTCGCCTCGATCGAAGCGCGCCGCCCT
GACTTCAAGGCCTACATTGAGCCCCAGCGTGGCCATGCGGACATCGTCATCCGCGTCATGCCGACCCAGC
TAATCCCCAATGACACCGAGCGCAAGGTGCTGCGGGTGCAGTTGATCCAACGGGAAGGCCGCGATGGTTT
TGAGCCGGCTTACCTGTTCGACGAAGGTTCGACCATCCAGTGGACGCCCTGCGGTCGTAAGCTGACCTGC
TCCTATCCGGGCATTCGCTTAGCCTACGGCCCTGACACCTACTACGGTCACGAAGTCTCAGTGCTTGAGG
TCGACGGTCAGTTCGAGAACCTCGAAGAGATGATCTACGTCGAGGGCCACCTCAGCAAGACCGACACGCA
GTACTACGGTGAGTTGACCCACCTGCTGCTACAGCACAAAGATTACCCGGGTTCGAACAACGGCACGGGT
CTGTTCCAAGTGCTGACCGGCCTGAAAATGCGGGCGGCCTATGAGCGTTTGACCTCCCAAGCAGCACCCG
TCGCCGCTAGTGTCTAGATGGAATTCCTGCAGCCCGGGGGATCCCATGGTACGCGTGCTAGAGGCATCAA
ATAAAACGAAAGGCTCAGTCGAAAGACTGGGCCTTTCGTTTTATCTGTTGTTTGTCGGTGAACGCTCTCC
TGAGTAGGACAAATCCGCCGCCGCTAGCAGTTCGTAGACGGAAACAAACGCAGAATCCAAGCAAAAGGGA
ATAAGGGCGACACGGAAATGTTGAATACTCATACTCTTCCTTTTTCAATATTATTGAAGCATTTATCAGG
GTTATGTCCACTGGGTTCGTGCCTTCATCCGGATATCCAGGAACTGTTAAGACCCACTTTCACATTTAAG
TTGTTTTTCTAATCCGCATATGATCAATTCAAGGCCGAATAAGAAGGCTGGCTCTGCACCTTGGTGATCA
AATAATTCGATAGCTTGTCGTAATAATGGCGGCATACTATCAGTAGTAGGTGTTTCCCTTTCTTCTTTAG
CGACTTGATGCTCTTGATCTTCCAATACGCAACCTAAAGTAAAATGCCCCACAGCGCTGAGTGCATATAA
TGCATTCTCTAGTGAAAAACCTTGTTGGCATAAAAAGGCTAATTGATTTTCGAGAGTTTCATACTGTTTT
TCTGTAGGCCGTGTACCTAAATGTACTTTTGCTCCATCGCGATGACTTAGTAAAGCACATCTAAAACTTT
TAGCGTTATTACGTAAAAAATCTTGCCAGCTTTCCCCTTCTAAAGGGCAAAAGTGAGTATGGTGCCTATC
TAACATCTCAATGGCTAAGGCGTCGAGCAAAGCCCGCTTATTTTTTACATGCCAATACAATGTAGGCTGC
TCTACACCTAGCTTCTGGGCGAGTTTACGGGTTGTTAAACCTTCGATTCCGACCTCATTAAGCAGCTCTA
ATGCGCTGTTAATCACTTTACTTTTATCTAATCTAGACATACTCTTCCTTTTTCAATATTATTGAAGCAT
TTATCAGGGTTATTGTCTCATGAGCGGATACATATTTGAATGTATTTAGAAAAATAAACAAATAGGGGTT
CCGCGTTTCCCTCGACAATTCGCGCTAGACCTAGGGCGTTCGGCTGCGGCGAGCGGTATCAGCTCACTCA
AAGGCGGTAATACGGTTATCCACAGAATCAGGGGATAACGCAGGAAAGAACATGTGAGCAAAAGGCCAGC
AAAAGGCCAGGAACCGTAAAAAGGCCGCGTTGCTGGCGTTTTTCCATAGGCTCCGCCCCCCTGACGAGCA
TCACAAAAATCGACGCTCAAGTCAGAGGTGGCGAAACCCGACAGGACTATAAAGATACCAGGCGTTTCCC
CCTGGAAGCTCCCTCGTGCGCTCTCCTGTTCCGACCCTGCCGCTTACCGGATACCTGTCCGCCTTTCTCC
CTTCGGGAAGCGTGGCGCTTTCTCATAGCTCACGCTGTAGGTATCTCAGTTCGGTGTAGGTCGTTCGCTC
CAAGCTGGGCTGTGTGCACGAACCCCCCGTTCAGCCCGACCGCTGCGCCTTATCCGGTAACTATCGTCTT
GAGTCCAACCCGGTAAGACACGACTTATCGCCACTGGCAGCAGCCACTGGTAACAGGATTAGCAGAGCGA
GGTATGTAGGCGGTGCTACAGAGTTCTTGAAGTGGTGGCCTAACTACGGCTACACTAGAAGGACAGTATT
TGGTATCTGCGCTCTGCTGAAGCCAGTTACCTTCGGAAAAAGAGTTGGTAGCTCTTGATCCGGCAAACAA
ACCACCGCTGGTAGCGGTGGTTTTTTTGTTTGCAAGCAGCAGATTACGCGCAGAAAAAAAGGATCTCAAG
AAGATCCTTTGATCTTTTCTACGGGGTCTGACGCTCAGTGGAACGAAAACTCACGTTAAGGGATTTTGGT
CATGACTAGTGCTTGGATTCTCACCAATAAAAAACGCCCGGCGGCAACCGAGCGTTCTGAACAAATCCAG
ATGGAGTTCTGAGGTCATTACTGGATCTATCAACAGGAGTCCAAGCGAGCTCTCGAACCCCAGAGTCCCG
CTCAGAAGAACTCGTCAAGAAGGCGATAGAAGGCGATGCGCTGCGAATCGGGAGCGGCGATACCGTAAAG
CACGAGGAAGCGGTCAGCCCATTCGCCGCCAAGCTCTTCAGCAATATCACGGGTAGCCAACGCTATGTCC
TGATAGCGGTCCGCCACACCCAGCCGGCCACAGTCGATGAATCCAGAAAAGCGGCCATTTTCCACCATGA
TATTCGGCAAGCAGGCATCGCCATGGGTCACGACGAGATCCTCGCCGTCGGGCATGCGCGCCTTGAGCCT
GGCGAACAGTTCGGCTGGCGCGAGCCCCTGATGCTCTTCGTCCAGATCATCCTGATCGACAAGACCGGCT
TCCATCCGAGTACGTGCTCGCTCGATGCGATGTTTCGCTTGGTGGTCGAATGGGCAGGTAGCCGGATCAA
GCGTATGCAGCCGCCGCATTGCATCAGCCATGATGG
Features (pLannotate 1.2.2; 14 found; start..end, strand, type, name):
    372..491     -  CDS            tnpA (fragment): TN5P_ECOLX - Also known as tnp. Experimental evidence at protein level: Swiss-Prot protein existence level 1. Mediates transposition of transposon Tn5 by a 'cut and paste' mechanism. First, the monomeric transposase binds the 19 bp inverted DNA repeats flanking the transposon. Then, dimerization of the DNA- bound transposase creates a synaptic DNA complex. After nicking of the first DNA strand, excision of the transposon proceeds through a series of intermediates. The transposase then mediates the insertion of the transposon at a new site by strand transfer. The activity of the wild- type tran
    558..631     +  promoter       PLtetO-1 promoter: modified phage lambda PL promoter with tet operator sites (Lutz and Bujard, 1997)
    659..2077    +  CDS            cbbL: RBL1_HALNC - Experimental evidence at protein level: Swiss-Prot protein existence level 1. Alpha-carboxysomes are able to assemble in the absence of RuBisCO, unlike beta-carboxysomes. The RuBisCO large subunit is required for enzyme integration into carboxysomes; replacing it with the carboxysomally targeted gene (Tcr_0838, AC Q31HD9) of H.crungenus places RuBisCO in the carboxysome, while the non-carboxysomal large subunit of H.crungenus (Tcr_0427, AC Q31IK0) is not incorporated in the carboxysome. From Halothiobacillus neapolitanus (strain ATCC 23641 / c2) (Thiobacillus neapolitanus).
   2117..2446    +  CDS            cbbS: RBS_HALNC - Also known as rbcS. Experimental evidence at protein level: Swiss-Prot protein existence level 1. RuBisCO catalyzes two reactions: the carboxylation of D- ribulose 1,5-bisphosphate, the primary event in carbon dioxide fixation, as well as the oxidative fragmentation of the pentose substrate. Both reactions occur simultaneously and in competition at the same active site (Ref.3, PubMed:18258595, PubMed:18974784). There are estimated to be 270 RuBisCO heterohexadecamers per carboxysome (Ref.6). From Halothiobacillus neapolitanus (strain ATCC 23641 / c2) (Thiobacillus neapolitanus).
   2537..3496    +  CDS            KPPR_ARATH (fragment): Experimental evidence at protein level: Swiss-Prot protein existence level 1. From Arabidopsis thaliana (Mouse-ear cress).
   3521..3544    -  misc_feature   MCS (fragment): pBluescript multiple cloning site
   3568..3654    +  terminator     rrnB T1 terminator: Escherichia coli rrnB; transcription terminator T1 from the E. coli rrnB gene
   3703..3742    -  CDS            AmpR (fragment): β-lactamase; bla; confers resistance to ampicillin, carbenicillin, and related antibiotics
   3743..3785    -  promoter       AmpR promoter (fragment): bla
   3827..4450    -  CDS            TetR: tetracycline repressor TetR; tetR from transposon Tn10; TetR binds to the tetracycline operator tetO to inhibit transcription. This inhibition can be relieved by adding tetracycline or doxycycline.
   4451..4555    -  promoter       AmpR promoter: bla
   4731..5319    -  rep_origin     ori: high-copy-number ColE1/pMB1/pBR322/pUC origin of replication
   5407..5501    -  terminator     lambda t0 terminator: transcription terminator from phage lambda
   5535..340     -  CDS            neo (across the origin): KKA2_KLEPN - Also known as kan, nptII. Experimental evidence at protein level: Swiss-Prot protein existence level 1. Resistance to kanamycin, neomycin, paromomycin, ribostamycin, butirosin and gentamicin B. From Klebsiella pneumoniae.
