[The description below was written by a language model from this plasmid's Addgene catalogue record and pLannotate feature annotations shown in this document.]
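Description:
p1A Prk- is a 5,986 bp bacterial expression plasmid built on pFE21, a pZE21 derivative that combines the PLtetO-1 promoter with a constitutively expressed tetracycline repressor. It replicates in E. coli from a high-copy ColE1/pMB1-type origin and is selected with kanamycin through the neo (nptII) aminoglycoside phosphotransferase gene, which is followed by the lambda t0 terminator. TetR is transcribed from a bla (AmpR) promoter. It keeps PLtetO-1 repressed until a tetracycline analogue such as anhydrotetracycline is added. The short AmpR, Tn5 transposase and multiple-cloning-site fragments in the annotation appear to be backbone remnants rather than functional parts.

The roughly 2.9 kb insert, assembled by Gibson cloning, is a single PLtetO-1-driven operon ending at the rrnB T1 terminator. It encodes the Halothiobacillus neapolitanus Form I RuBisCO large and small subunits (cbbL and cbbS), followed by phosphoribulokinase (Prk) from Synechococcus elongatus carrying an N-terminal 6xHis tag. The automated annotation labels this third reading frame by homology to the Arabidopsis kinase, but the catalogue entry gives the cyanobacterial source. Prk normally produces ribulose 1,5-bisphosphate, the RuBisCO substrate. Here it carries K20M and S21A substitutions (K26M and S27A in the tagged numbering) that render it inactive.

The plasmid therefore serves as the negative control for the parental p1A construct, supplying RuBisCO without a working kinase. It was made for work on reconstituting a bacterial CO2-concentrating mechanism in E. coli.
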