Addgene plasmid #162694: p1A Prk-
Purpose: p1A negative control expressing CbbLS and inactive Prk (Prk K20M S21A)
Depositing lab: David Savage. Depositing organization: University of California, Berkeley. Publication: Functional reconstitution of a bacterial CO2 concentrating mechanism in E. coli. Flamholz AI, Dugan E, Blikstad C, Gleizer S, Ben-Nissan R, Amram S, Antonovsky N, Ravishankar S, Noor E, Bar-Even A, Milo R, Savage D. Elife. 2020 Oct 21;9. pii: 59882. doi: 10.7554/eLife.59882. PubMed 33084575.
Backbone
  Vector backbone: pFE21 (derived from pZE21expressing under PLtet0-1 and constitutive tetR)
  Backbone size w/o insert (bp): 3127
  Total vector size (bp): 5986
  Vector type: Bacterial Expression
Growth in bacteria
  Bacterial resistance: Kanamycin, 50 μg/mL
  Growth temperature: 37°C
  Growth strain: DH5alpha
  Growth instructions: Do not induce with aTc in LB, it will induce prk toxicity. If you want to express the genes do so in minimal media.
  Copy number: High Copy
Gene/Insert
  Gene/Insert name: H. neapolitanus CbbLS and S. elongatus Prk
  Species: H. neapolitanus and S. elongatus
  Insert size (bp): 2859
  Mutation: Prk inactive (K20M S21A native protein, this map has a 6x N-terminal His tagged PRK so its K26M, S27A)
  Promoter: PLtet0-1 promoter
  Tag / fusion protein: N terminal 6x His tag on PRK (N terminal on insert)
  Cloning method: Gibson Cloning
  Sequencing primers: 5′ gaaagccatccagtttactttgca; 3′ GCGTTCACCGACAAACAACA
Terms and licenses: Academic/Nonprofit Terms; Industry Terms: Not Available to Industry
Depositor comments: This plasmid contains a Prk K20M S21A mutation rendering Prk inactive.
How to cite: p1A Prk- was a gift from David Savage (Addgene plasmid # 162694 ; http://n2t.net/addgene:162694 ; RRID:Addgene_162694)
